>Addgene plasmid #46425 | pGEX Fer-SH2 | depositor full sequence | sequence record 65571 | Full Sequence
ACGTTATCGACTGCACGGTGCACCAATGCTTCTGGCGTCAGGCAGCCATCGGAAGCTGTGGTATGGCTGT
GCAGGTCGTAAATCACTGCATAATTCGTGTCGCTCAAGGCGCACTCCCGTTCTGGATAATGTTTTTTGCG
CCGACATCATAACGGTTCTGGCAAATATTCTGAAATGAGCTGTTGACAATTAATCATCGGCTCGTATAAT
GTGTGGAATTGTGAGCGGATAACAATTTCACACAGGAAACAGTATTCATGTCCCCTATACTAGGTTATTG
GAAAATTAAGGGCCTTGTGCAACCCACTCGACTTCTTTTGGAATATCTTGAAGAAAAATATGAAGAGCAT
TTGTATGAGCGCGATGAAGGTGATAAATGGCGAAACAAAAAGTTTGAATTGGGTTTGGAGTTTCCCAATC
TTCCTTATTATATTGATGGTGATGTTAAATTAACACAGTCTATGGCCATCATACGTTATATAGCTGACAA
GCACAACATGTTGGGTGGTTGTCCAAAAGAGCGTGCAGAGATTTCAATGCTTGAAGGAGCGGTTTTGGAT
ATTAGATACGGTGTTTCGAGAATTGCATATAGTAAAGACTTTGAAACTCTCAAAGTTGATTTTCTTAGCA
AGCTACCTGAAATGCTGAAAATGTTCGAAGATCGTTTATGTCATAAAACATATTTAAATGGTGATCATGT
AACCCATCCTGACTTCATGTTGTATGACGCTCTTGATGTTGTTTTATACATGGACCCAATGTGCCTGGAT
GCGTTCCCAAAATTAGTTTGTTTTAAAAAACGTATTGAAGCTATCCCACAAATTGATAAGTACTTGAAAT
CCAGCAAGTATATAGCATGGCCTTTGCAGGGCTGGCAAGCCACGTTTGGTGGTGGCGACCATCCTCCAAA
ATCGGATCTGGAAGTTCTGTTCCAGGGGCCCCTGGGATCCATCAGTGAGAAGCCTTTGGCAGAACAGGAC
TGGTACCATGGTGCAATTCCCAGAATAGAAGCTCAAGAACTGTTAAAAAAACAAGGAGACTTTTTGGTGC
GAGAGAGTCATGGGAAACCTGGTGAATATGTCCTTTCTGTATATTCTGATGGACAGAGGAGACATTTTAT
CATACAATATGTTGATAACATGTATCGATTCGAGGGCACTGGGTTTTCAAACATTCCTCAACTTATAGAT
CATCACTATACAACAAAACAGGTCATCACTAAGAAATCAGGTGTAGTTCTGCTGAATCCTATTCCTAAGG
ACAAGAAATGGATTCTCGGAATTCTATGAGCGGCCGCATCGTGACTGACTGACGATCTGCCTCGCGCGTT
TCGGTGATGACGGTGAAAACCTCTGACACATGCAGCTCCCGGAGACGGTCACAGCTTGTCTGTAAGCGGA
TGCCGGGAGCAGACAAGCCCGTCAGGGCGCGTCAGCGGGTGTTGGCGGGTGTCGGGGCGCAGCCATGACC
CAGTCACGTAGCGATAGCGGAGTGTATAATTCTTGAAGACGAAAGGGCCTCGTGATACGCCTATTTTTAT
AGGTTAATGTCATGATAATAATGGTTTCTTAGACGTCAGGTGGCACTTTTCGGGGAAATGTGCGCGGAAC
CCCTATTTGTTTATTTTTCTAAATACATTCAAATATGTATCCGCTCATGAGACAATAACCCTGATAAATG
CTTCAATAATATTGAAAAAGGAAGAGTATGAGTATTCAACATTTCCGTGTCGCCCTTATTCCCTTTTTTG
CGGCATTTTGCCTTCCTGTTTTTGCTCACCCAGAAACGCTGGTGAAAGTAAAAGATGCTGAAGATCAGTT
GGGTGCACGAGTGGGTTACATCGAACTGGATCTCAACAGCGGTAAGATCCTTGAGAGTTTTCGCCCCGAA
GAACGTTTTCCAATGATGAGCACTTTTAAAGTTCTGCTATGTGGCGCGGTATTATCCCGTGTTGACGCCG
GGCAAGAGCAACTCGGTCGCCGCATACACTATTCTCAGAATGACTTGGTTGAGTACTCACCAGTCACAGA
AAAGCATCTTACGGATGGCATGACAGTAAGAGAATTATGCAGTGCTGCCATAACCATGAGTGATAACACT
GCGGCCAACTTACTTCTGACAACGATCGGAGGACCGAAGGAGCTAACCGCTTTTTTGCACAACATGGGGG
ATCATGTAACTCGCCTTGATCGTTGGGAACCGGAGCTGAATGAAGCCATACCAAACGACGAGCGTGACAC
CACGATGCCTGCAGCAATGGCAACAACGTTGCGCAAACTATTAACTGGCGAACTACTTACTCTAGCTTCC
CGGCAACAATTAATAGACTGGATGGAGGCGGATAAAGTTGCAGGACCACTTCTGCGCTCGGCCCTTCCGG
CTGGCTGGTTTATTGCTGATAAATCTGGAGCCGGTGAGCGTGGGTCTCGCGGTATCATTGCAGCACTGGG
GCCAGATGGTAAGCCCTCCCGTATCGTAGTTATCTACACGACGGGGAGTCAGGCAACTATGGATGAACGA
AATAGACAGATCGCTGAGATAGGTGCCTCACTGATTAAGCATTGGTAACTGTCAGACCAAGTTTACTCAT
ATATACTTTAGATTGATTTAAAACTTCATTTTTAATTTAAAAGGATCTAGGTGAAGATCCTTTTTGATAA
TCTCATGACCAAAATCCCTTAACGTGAGTTTTCGTTCCACTGAGCGTCAGACCCCGTAGAAAAGATCAAA
GGATCTTCTTGAGATCCTTTTTTTCTGCGCGTAATCTGCTGCTTGCAAACAAAAAAACCACCGCTACCAG
CGGTGGTTTGTTTGCCGGATCAAGAGCTACCAACTCTTTTTCCGAAGGTAACTGGCTTCAGCAGAGCGCA
GATACCAAATACTGTCCTTCTAGTGTAGCCGTAGTTAGGCCACCACTTCAAGAACTCTGTAGCACCGCCT
ACATACCTCGCTCTGCTAATCCTGTTACCAGTGGCTGCTGCCAGTGGCGATAAGTCGTGTCTTACCGGGT
TGGACTCAAGACGATAGTTACCGGATAAGGCGCAGCGGTCGGGCTGAACGGGGGGTTCGTGCACACAGCC
CAGCTTGGAGCGAACGACCTACACCGAACTGAGATACCTACAGCGTGAGCTATGAGAAAGCGCCACGCTT
CCCGAAGGGAGAAAGGCGGACAGGTATCCGGTAAGCGGCAGGGTCGGAACAGGAGAGCGCACGAGGGAGC
TTCCAGGGGGAAACGCCTGGTATCTTTATAGTCCTGTCGGGTTTCGCCACCTCTGACTTGAGCGTCGATT
TTTGTGATGCTCGTCAGGGGGGCGGAGCCTATGGAAAAACGCCAGCAACGCGGCCTTTTTACGGTTCCTG
GCCTTTTGCTGGCCTTTTGCTCACATGTTCTTTCCTGCGTTATCCCCTGATTCTGTGGATAACCGTATTA
CCGCCTTTGAGTGAGCTGATACCGCTCGCCGCAGCCGAACGACCGAGCGCAGCGAGTCAGTGAGCGAGGA
AGCGGAAGAGCGCCTGATGCGGTATTTTCTCCTTACGCATCTGTGCGGTATTTCACACCGCATAAATTCC
GACACCATCGAATGGTGCAAAACCTTTCGCGGTATGGCATGATAGCGCCCGGAAGAGAGTCAATTCAGGG
TGGTGAATGTGAAACCAGTAACGTTATACGATGTCGCAGAGTATGCCGGTGTCTCTTATCAGACCGTTTC
CCGCGTGGTGAACCAGGCCAGCCACGTTTCTGCGAAAACGCGGGAAAAAGTGGAAGCGGCGATGGCGGAG
CTGAATTACATTCCCAACCGCGTGGCACAACAACTGGCGGGCAAACAGTCGTTGCTGATTGGCGTTGCCA
CCTCCAGTCTGGCCCTGCACGCGCCGTCGCAAATTGTCGCGGCGATTAAATCTCGCGCCGATCAACTGGG
TGCCAGCGTGGTGGTGTCGATGGTAGAACGAAGCGGCGTCGAAGCCTGTAAAGCGGCGGTGCACAATCTT
CTCGCGCAACGCGTCAGTGGGCTGATCATTAACTATCCGCTGGATGACCAGGATGCCATTGCTGTGGAAG
CTGCCTGCACTAATGTTCCGGCGTTATTTCTTGATGTCTCTGACCAGACACCCATCAACAGTATTATTTT
CTCCCATGAAGACGGTACGCGACTGGGCGTGGAGCATCTGGTCGCATTGGGTCACCAGCAAATCGCGCTG
TTAGCGGGCCCATTAAGTTCTGTCTCGGCGCGTCTGCGTCTGGCTGGCTGGCATAAATATCTCACTCGCA
ATCAAATTCAGCCGATAGCGGAACGGGAAGGCGACTGGAGTGCCATGTCCGGTTTTCAACAAACCATGCA
AATGCTGAATGAGGGCATCGTTCCCACTGCGATGCTGGTTGCCAACGATCAGATGGCGCTGGGCGCAATG
CGCGCCATTACCGAGTCCGGGCTGCGCGTTGGTGCGGATATCTCGGTAGTGGGATACGACGATACCGAAG
ACAGCTCATGTTATATCCCGCCGTCAACCACCATCAAACAGGATTTTCGCCTGCTGGGGCAAACCAGCGT
GGACCGCTTGCTGCAACTCTCTCAGGGCCAGGCGGTGAAGGGCAATCAGCTGTTGCCCGTCTCACTGGTG
AAAAGAAAAACCACCCTGGCGCCCAATACGCAAACCGCCTCTCCCCGCGCGTTGGCCGATTCATTAATGC
AGCTGGCACGACAGGTTTCCCGACTGGAAAGCGGGCAGTGAGCGCAACGCAATTAATGTGAGTTAGCTCA
CTCATTAGGCACCCCAGGCTTTACACTTTATGCTTCCGGCTCGTATGTTGTGTGGAATTGTGAGCGGATA
ACAATTTCACACAGGAAACAGCTATGACCATGATTACGGATTCACTGGCCGTCGTTTTACAACGTCGTGA
CTGGGAAAACCCTGGCGTTACCCAACTTAATCGCCTTGCAGCACATCCCCCTTTCGCCAGCTGGCGTAAT
AGCGAAGAGGCCCGCACCGATCGCCCTTCCCAACAGTTGCGCAGCCTGAATGGCGAATGGCGCTTTGCCT
GGTTTCCGGCACCAGAAGCGGTGCCGGAAAGCTGGCTGGAGTGCGATCTTCCTGAGGCCGATACTGTCGT
CGTCCCCTCAAACTGGCAGATGCACGGTTACGATGCGCCCATCTACACCAACGTAACCTATCCCATTACG
GTCAATCCGCCGTTTGTTCCCACGGAGAATCCGACGGGTTGTTACTCGCTCACATTTAATGTTGATGAAA
GCTGGCTACAGGAAGGCCAGACGCGAATTATTTTTGATGGCGTTGGAATT
Features (pLannotate 1.2.2; 17 found; start..end, strand, type, name):
      6..107     -  CDS            yciV (fragment): RNAAM_ECOLI - Also known as trpH From Escherichia coli (strain K12).
    183..211     +  promoter       tac promoter: strong E. coli promoter; hybrid between the trp and lac UV5 promoters
    219..235     +  protein_bind   lac operator: The lac repressor binds to the lac operator to inhibit transcription in E. coli. This inhibition can be relieved by adding lactose or isopropyl-β-D-thiogalactopyranoside (IPTG). lac repressor encoded by lacI
    258..911     +  CDS            GST26_SCHJA: Experimental evidence at protein level: Swiss-Prot protein existence level 1. GST isoenzymes appear to play a central role in the parasite detoxification system. Other functions are also suspected including a role in increasing the solubility of haematin in the parasite gut. From Schistosoma japonicum (Blood fluke).
    948..1277    +  CDS            FER (fragment): FER_HUMAN - Also known as TYK3. Experimental evidence at protein level: Swiss-Prot protein existence level 1. Tyrosine-protein kinase that acts downstream of cell surface receptors for growth factors and plays a role in the regulation of the actin cytoskeleton, microtubule assembly, lamellipodia formation, cell adhesion, cell migration and chemotaxis. Acts downstream of EGFR, KIT, PDGFRA and PDGFRB. Acts downstream of EGFR to promote activation of NF- kappa-B and cell proliferation. May play a role in the regulation of the mitotic cell cycle. Plays a role in the insulin receptor signaling path
   1317..1356    +  CDS            rop (fragment): Rop protein, which maintains plasmids at low copy number; rop
   1458..1498    +  misc_feature   bom (fragment): basis of mobility region from pBR322
   1603..1707    +  promoter       AmpR promoter: bla
   1708..2568    +  CDS            AmpR: β-lactamase; bla; confers resistance to ampicillin, carbenicillin, and related antibiotics
   2739..3327    +  rep_origin     ori: high-copy-number ColE1/pMB1/pBR322/pUC origin of replication
   3513..3564    -  misc_feature   bom (fragment): basis of mobility region from pBR322
   3571..3648    +  promoter       lacIq promoter: lacI (mutant); In the lacIq allele, a single base change in the promoter boosts expression of the lacI gene about 10-fold.
   3649..4731    +  CDS            lacI: lac repressor; lacI; The lac repressor binds to the lac operator to inhibit transcription in E. coli. This inhibition can be relieved by adding lactose or isopropyl-β-D-thiogalactopyranoside (IPTG).
   4744..4765    +  protein_bind   CAP binding site: CAP binding activates transcription in the presence of cAMP. E. coli catabolite activator protein
   4780..4810    +  promoter       lac promoter: promoter for the E. coli lac operon
   4818..4834    +  protein_bind   lac operator: The lac repressor binds to the lac operator to inhibit transcription in E. coli. This inhibition can be relieved by adding lactose or isopropyl-β-D-thiogalactopyranoside (IPTG). lac repressor encoded by lacI
   4854..5027    +  CDS            lacZα: LacZα fragment of β-galactosidase; lacZ fragment
