[The description below was written by a language model from this plasmid's Addgene catalogue record and pLannotate feature annotations shown in this document.]
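Description:
pGEX Fer-SH2 is a bacterial expression plasmid built on the pGEX6P1 backbone for producing the SH2 domain of human FER (also known as TYK3), a non-receptor tyrosine kinase, as a glutathione S-transferase fusion in E. coli. The insert is about 340 bp, encodes amino acids 450-558 of FER, and was cloned between the BamHI and EcoRI sites, both of which remain intact. It lies in frame downstream of the Schistosoma japonicum GST coding sequence. A PreScission protease recognition site supplied by the backbone sits between GST and the insert, so the SH2 domain can be released from the tag after affinity purification on glutathione resin. The depositor gives the fusion protein's molecular weight as approximately 37.3 kDa.

Transcription is driven by the tac promoter, a strong trp/lac hybrid, followed by a lac operator. The plasmid carries its own lacI gene under the lacIq promoter, so expression stays repressed until it is induced with IPTG, independent of the host's repressor level. The plasmid is maintained through a ColE1/pMB1-type origin and selected with ampicillin through the β-lactamase gene. The catalogue lists it as low copy, while the annotation tool gives the origin a generic high-copy family label. The feature table, generated from the 5,300 nt depositor sequence, also shows backbone remnants typical of pGEX vectors: fragments of rop and bom, and a lac promoter/operator with a lacZα segment downstream of lacI.

The associated publication concerns high-throughput phosphotyrosine profiling using SH2 domains. This suggests the purified GST-SH2 protein is meant as a probe for detecting tyrosine-phosphorylated binding sites in cell or tissue samples.
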