Addgene plasmid #46425: pGEX Fer-SH2
Depositing lab: Bruce Mayer. Depositing organization: University of Connecticut Health Center. Publication: High-throughput phosphotyrosine profiling using SH2 domains. Machida K, Thompson CM, Dierck K, Jablonowski K, Karkkainen S, Liu B, Zhang H, Nash PD, Newman DK, Nollau P, Pawson T, Renkema GH, Saksela K, Schiller MR, Shin DG, Mayer BJ. Mol Cell. 2007 Jun 22;26(6):899-915. 10.1016/j.molcel.2007.05.031 PubMed 17588523.
Backbone
  Vector backbone: pGEX6P1
  Backbone manufacturer: GE Healthcare Biosciences
  Backbone size w/o insert (bp): 4900
  Vector type: Bacterial Expression
Growth in bacteria
  Bacterial resistance: Ampicillin, 100 μg/mL
  Growth temperature: 37°C
  Growth strain: DH5alpha
  Copy number: Low Copy
Gene/Insert
  Gene/Insert name: Fer (alt names: FER; TYK3; FER)
  Species: H. sapiens (human)
  Insert size (bp): 340
  Mutation: contains amino acids 450-558
  Entrez Gene: FER (a.k.a. PPP1R74, TYK3, p94-Fer)
  Promoter: Tac
  Tag / fusion protein: GST (N terminal on backbone); PreScission (N terminal on backbone)
  Cloning method: Restriction Enzyme; 5′ cloning site BamHI (not destroyed); 3′ cloning site EcoRI (not destroyed)
  Sequencing primers: 5′ pGEX-5; 3′ pGEX-3
Terms and licenses: Academic/Nonprofit Terms; Industry Terms: Not Available to Industry
Depositor comments: The molecular weight of the GST fusion protein is approximately 37.3 kDa
How to cite: pGEX Fer-SH2 was a gift from Bruce Mayer (Addgene plasmid # 46425 ; http://n2t.net/addgene:46425 ; RRID:Addgene_46425)
