>Addgene plasmid #46425 | pGEX Fer-SH2 | depositor partial sequence | sequence record 65572 | Insert sequence
GGATCCATCAGTGAGAAGCCTTTGGCAGAACAGGACTGGTACCATGGTGCAATTCCCAGAATAGAAGCTC
AAGAACTGTTAAAAAAACAAGGAGACTTTTTGGTGCGAGAGAGTCATGGGAAACCTGGTGAATATGTCCT
TTCTGTATATTCTGATGGACAGAGGAGACATTTTATCATACAATATGTTGATAACATGTATCGATTCGAG
GGCACTGGGTTTTCAAACATTCCTCAACTTATAGATCATCACTATACAACAAAACAGGTCATCACTAAGA
AATCAGGTGTAGTTCTGCTGAATCCTATTCCTAAGGACAAGAAATGGATTCTCGGAATTC
