>Addgene plasmid #46425 | pGEX Fer-SH2 | addgene partial sequence | sequence record 66779 | pGEX5
CGGATCTGGAGTTCTGTTCCNGGGGCCCCTGGGATCCATCAGTGAGAAGCCTTTGGCAGAACAGGACTGG
TACCATGGTGCAATTCCCAGAATAGAAGCTCAAGAACTGTTAAAAAAACAAGGAGACTTTTTGGTGCGAG
AGAGTCATGGGAAACCTGGTGAATATGTCCTTTCTGTATATTCTGATGGACAGAGGAGACATTTTATCAT
ACAATATGTTGATAACATGTATCGATTCGAGGGCACTGGGTTTTCAAACATTCCTCAACTTATAGATCAT
CACTATACAACAAAACAGGTCATCACTAAGAAATCAGGTGTAGTTCTGCTGAATCCTATTCCTAAGGACA
AGAAATGGATTCTCGGAATTCTATGAGCGGCCGCATCGTGACTGACTGACGATCTGCCTCGCGCGTTTCG
GTGATGACGGTGAAAACCTCTGACACATGCAGCTCCCGGAGACGGTCACAGCTTGTCTGTAAGCGGATGC
CGGGAGCAGACAAGCCCGTCAGGGCGCGTCAGCGGGTGTTGGCGGGTGTCGGGGCGCAGCCATGACCCAG
TCACGTAGCGATAGCGGAGTGTATAATTCTTGAAGACGAAAGGGCCTCGTGATACGCCTATTTTTATAGG
TTAATGTCATGATAATAATGGTTTCTTAGACGTCAGGTGGCACTTTTCGGGGAAATGTGCGCGGAACCCC
TATTTGTTTATTTTTCTAAATACATTCAAATATGTATCCGCTCATGAGACAATAACCCTGATAAATGCTT
CAATAATATTGAAAAAGGNANAGTATGANTATTCAACATTTCCGTGTCGCCCTTATTCCCTTTTTTGCGG
CATTTTGCCT
